Addgene plasmid #113545: pGEX-5X-1-LARP7
Purpose: Produces an N-terminal GST-tagged full length LARP7 protein.
Depositing lab: Blerta Xhemalce. Depositing organization: University of Texas at Austin. Publication: Crosstalk between the RNA Methylation and Histone-Binding Activities of MePCE Regulates P-TEFb Activation on Chromatin. Shelton SB, Shah NM, Abell NS, Devanathan SK, Mercado M, Xhemalce B. Cell Rep. 2018 Feb 6;22(6):1374-1383. doi: 10.1016/j.celrep.2018.01.028. PubMed 29425494.
Backbone
  Vector backbone: pGEX-5X-1
  Backbone manufacturer: GE Healthcare Life Sciences
  Backbone size w/o insert (bp): 4972
  Vector type: Bacterial Expression
Growth in bacteria
  Bacterial resistance: Ampicillin, 100 μg/mL
  Growth temperature: 37°C
  Growth strain: DH5alpha
  Copy number: High Copy
Gene/Insert
  Gene/Insert name: LARP7
  Species: H. sapiens (human)
  Insert size (bp): 1746
  Entrez Gene: LARP7 (a.k.a. ALAZS, HDCMA18P, PIP7S, hLARP7)
  Tag / fusion protein: GST (N terminal on backbone)
  Cloning method: Restriction Enzyme; 5′ cloning site unknown (unknown if destroyed)
Terms and licenses: Academic/Nonprofit Terms; Industry Terms: Not Available to Industry
How to cite: pGEX-5X-1-LARP7 was a gift from Blerta Xhemalce (Addgene plasmid # 113545 ; http://n2t.net/addgene:113545 ; RRID:Addgene_113545)
