[The description below was written by a language model from this plasmid's Addgene catalogue record and pLannotate feature annotations shown in this document.]
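Description:
pGEX-5X-1-LARP7 is a bacterial expression plasmid built on the pGEX-5X-1 backbone for producing full-length human LARP7 as an N-terminal glutathione S-transferase (GST) fusion in E. coli. The sequenced record is 6,721 nt, consistent with a 1,746 bp insert in the roughly 5 kb vector. The plasmid replicates from a high-copy ColE1/pMB1-type origin and is selected with ampicillin through the β-lactamase gene and its own promoter. Short fragments annotated as rop, bom, lacZα and yciV are remnants of the vector's ancestry and have no role in the expression cassette.

Expression is driven by the tac promoter, a strong trp/lac hybrid, followed by a lac operator. The plasmid also carries lacI with its own promoter, so the repressor is supplied in cis and transcription stays low until it is induced with IPTG. Downstream lies the Schistosoma japonicum GST coding sequence, then a short linker region and the LARP7 open reading frame. In the pGEX-5X series this linker normally encodes a Factor Xa cleavage site for removing the tag, although the feature table does not annotate it. The insert was cloned by restriction enzymes, but the record does not state which sites were used.

LARP7 is an RNA-binding protein and a core component of the 7SK snRNP, which sequesters P-TEFb and restrains RNA polymerase II elongation. The GST fusion allows affinity purification on glutathione resin and suits pull-down or in vitro binding assays. This matches the associated study of MePCE and P-TEFb regulation, though the record gives the purpose only as production of the tagged protein.
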