Features (pLannotate 1.2.2; 17 found; start..end, strand, type, name):
     60..88      +  promoter       tac promoter: strong E. coli promoter; hybrid between the trp and lac UV5 promoters
     96..112     +  protein_bind   lac operator: The lac repressor binds to the lac operator to inhibit transcription in E. coli. This inhibition can be relieved by adding lactose or isopropyl-β-D-thiogalactopyranoside (IPTG). lac repressor encoded by lacI
    135..788     +  CDS            GST26_SCHJA: Experimental evidence at protein level: Swiss-Prot protein existence level 1. GST isoenzymes appear to play a central role in the parasite detoxification system. Other functions are also suspected including a role in increasing the solubility of haematin in the parasite gut. From Schistosoma japonicum (Blood fluke).
    819..2564    +  CDS            LARP7: LARP7_HUMAN - Experimental evidence at protein level: Swiss-Prot protein existence level 1. RNA-binding protein that specifically binds distinct small nuclear RNA (snRNAs) and regulates their processing and function (PubMed:18249148, PubMed:32017898). Specifically binds the 7SK snRNA (7SK RNA) and acts as a core component of the 7SK ribonucleoprotein (RNP) complex, thereby acting as a negative regulator of transcription elongation by RNA polymerase II (PubMed:18249148, PubMed:18483487). The 7SK RNP complex sequesters the positive transcription elongation factor b (P-TEFb) in a large inactive 7
   2615..2654    +  CDS            rop (fragment): Rop protein, which maintains plasmids at low copy number; rop
   2756..2796    +  misc_feature   bom (fragment): basis of mobility region from pBR322
   2901..3005    +  promoter       AmpR promoter: bla
   3006..3866    +  CDS            AmpR: β-lactamase; bla; confers resistance to ampicillin, carbenicillin, and related antibiotics
   4037..4625    +  rep_origin     ori: high-copy-number ColE1/pMB1/pBR322/pUC origin of replication
   4811..4862    -  misc_feature   bom (fragment): basis of mobility region from pBR322
   4869..4946    +  promoter       lacI promoter: lacI
   4947..6029    +  CDS            lacI: lac repressor; lacI; The lac repressor binds to the lac operator to inhibit transcription in E. coli. This inhibition can be relieved by adding lactose or isopropyl-β-D-thiogalactopyranoside (IPTG).
   6042..6063    +  protein_bind   CAP binding site: CAP binding activates transcription in the presence of cAMP. E. coli catabolite activator protein
   6078..6108    +  promoter       lac promoter: promoter for the E. coli lac operon
   6116..6132    +  protein_bind   lac operator: The lac repressor binds to the lac operator to inhibit transcription in E. coli. This inhibition can be relieved by adding lactose or isopropyl-β-D-thiogalactopyranoside (IPTG). lac repressor encoded by lacI
   6152..6325    +  CDS            lacZα: LacZα fragment of β-galactosidase; lacZ fragment
   6589..6705    -  CDS            yciV (fragment): RNAAM_ECOLI - Also known as trpH From Escherichia coli (strain K12).
>Addgene plasmid #113545 | pGEX-5X-1-LARP7 | addgene full sequence | sequence record 217035 | Addgene NGS Result
GGATAATGTTTTTTGCGCCGACATCATAACGGTTCTGGCAAATATTCTGAAATGAGCTGTTGACAATTAA
TCATCGGCTCGTATAATGTGTGGAATTGTGAGCGGATAACAATTTCACACAGGAAACAGTATTCATGTCC
CCTATACTAGGTTATTGGAAAATTAAGGGCCTTGTGCAACCCACTCGACTTCTTTTGGAATATCTTGAAG
AAAAATATGAAGAGCATTTGTATGAGCGCGATGAAGGTGATAAATGGCGAAACAAAAAGTTTGAATTGGG
TTTGGAGTTTCCCAATCTTCCTTATTATATTGATGGTGATGTTAAATTAACACAGTCTATGGCCATCATA
CGTTATATAGCTGACAAGCACAACATGTTGGGTGGTTGTCCAAAAGAGCGTGCAGAGATTTCAATGCTTG
AAGGAGCGGTTTTGGATATTAGATACGGTGTTTCGAGAATTGCATATAGTAAAGACTTTGAAACTCTCAA
AGTTGATTTTCTTAGCAAGCTACCTGAAATGCTGAAAATGTTCGAAGATCGTTTATGTCATAAAACATAT
TTAAATGGTGATCATGTAACCCATCCTGACTTCATGTTGTATGACGCTCTTGATGTTGTTTTATACATGG
ACCCAATGTGCCTGGATGCGTTCCCAAAATTAGTTTGTTTTAAAAAACGTATTGAAGCTATCCCACAAAT
TGATAAGTACTTGAAATCCAGCAAGTATATAGCATGGCCTTTGCAGGGCTGGCAAGCCACGTTTGGTGGT
GGCGACCATCCTCCAAAATCGGATCTGATCGAAGGTCGTGGGATCCCCATGGAAACTGAAAGTGGAAATC
AGGAAAAGGTAATGGAAGAAGAAAGCACTGAAAAGAAAAAAGAAGTTGAAAAAAAGAAACGGTCACGAGT
TAAACAGGTGCTTGCAGATATTGCTAAGCAAGTGGACTTCTGGTTTGGGGATGCAAATCTTCACAAGGAT
AGATTTCTTCGAGAACAGATAGAAAAATCTAGAGATGGATATGTTGATATATCACTACTTGTGTCTTTTA
ACAAAATGAAAAAATTGACTACTGATGGGAAGTTAATTGCCAGAGCGTTGAGAAGTTCAGCTGTTGTAGA
GCTTGATTTGGAAGGCACCAGAATCCGGAGGAAAAAACCTCTGGGGGAAAGACCAAAGGATGAGGATGAA
CGCACAGTGTATGTGGAGTTACTTCCCAAAAATGTTAATCACAGCTGGATTGAAAGAGTATTTGGGAAAT
GTGGCAATGTTGTTTATATAAGTATACCACATTATAAGTCTACTGGAGATCCAAAGGGATTTGCGTTTGT
GGAATTTGAAACAAAAGAACAAGCAGCAAAAGCAATTGAGTTTCTTAACAACCCACCAGAAGAAGCACCA
AGAAAACCTGGCATATTTCCTAAAACAGTGAAAAATAAGCCCATTCCAGCCTTAAGAGTTGTGGAAGAGA
AGAAAAAGAAAAAGAAGAAGAAAGGCCGAATGAAAAAGGAAGACAATATCCAAGCCAAAGAAGAAAACAT
GGACACAAGCAACACCAGCATCAGTAAAATGAAAAGATCCAGACCCACATCTGAGGGCTCTGACATTGAG
TCCACTGAACCCCAAAAGCAGTGCTCAAAGAAAAAGAAAAAACGGGACAGAGTTGAAGCATCTAGCTTAC
CTGAAGTCAGAACAGGGAAGAGGAAGAGAAGCAGCTCTGAAGATGCAGAATCCCTAGCTCCCCGATCAAA
AGTAAAGAAAATTATTCAGAAAGACATCATTAAGGAAGCATCAGAAGCTTCCAAGGAAAATAGAGATATA
GAAATCTCTACTGAAGAGGAAAAGGATACTGGAGATCTAAAAGATAGCTCTCTCTTGAAAACAAAAAGGA
AACATAAGAAAAAACATAAAGAGAGACATAAAATGGGAGAAGAAGTTATACCATTAAGAGTGCTATCAAA
GAGCGAATGGATGGATTTGAAAAAAGAGTATTTAGCGCTACAAAAAGCTAGCATGGCTTCTTTAAAAAAA
ACAATATCCCAAATAAAATCAGAGTCAGAAATGGAAACAGACAGTGGAGTACCTCAAAACACTGGAATGA
AAAATGAAAAAACAGCCAACAGGGAAGAGTGTCGCACCCAGGAGAAAGTTAATGCAACAGGACCACAGTT
CGTGAGTGGAGTGATTGTGAAGATCATTAGCACAGAGCCTCTACCTGGCAGGAAACAAGTCCGGGATACT
TTGGCAGCAATCTCAGAAGTTCTTTATGTTGATTTGCTAGAAGGGGATACAGAATGCCATGCTAGATTTA
AAACTCCTGAGGATGCTCAAGCAGTAATAAATGCCTATACAGAAATTAACAAGAAACACTGCTGGAAACT
CGAGATCCTTTCTGGTGATCACGAACAAAGGTATTGGCAGAAGATTTTGGTTGATAGACAGGCAAAACTT
AATCAGCCTCGGGAAAAGAAAAGAGGCACTGAAAAGTTAATCACCAAAGCTGAAAAGATTAGGCTGGCAA
AGACTCAACAAGCGAGTAAACATATAAGATTTTCTGAATATGATTGAGAATTCCCGGGTCGACTCGAGCG
GCCGCATCGTGACTGACTGACGATCTGCCTCGCGCGTTTCGGTGATGACGGTGAAAACCTCTGACACATG
CAGCTCCCGGAGACGGTCACAGCTTGTCTGTAAGCGGATGCCGGGAGCAGACAAGCCCGTCAGGGCGCGT
CAGCGGGTGTTGGCGGGTGTCGGGGCGCAGCCATGACCCAGTCACGTAGCGATAGCGGAGTGTATAATTC
TTGAAGACGAAAGGGCCTCGTGATACGCCTATTTTTATAGGTTAATGTCATGATAATAATGGTTTCTTAG
ACGTCAGGTGGCACTTTTCGGGGAAATGTGCGCGGAACCCCTATTTGTTTATTTTTCTAAATACATTCAA
ATATGTATCCGCTCATGAGACAATAACCCTGATAAATGCTTCAATAATATTGAAAAAGGAAGAGTATGAG
TATTCAACATTTCCGTGTCGCCCTTATTCCCTTTTTTGCGGCATTTTGCCTTCCTGTTTTTGCTCACCCA
GAAACGCTGGTGAAAGTAAAAGATGCTGAAGATCAGTTGGGTGCACGAGTGGGTTACATCGAACTGGATC
TCAACAGCGGTAAGATCCTTGAGAGTTTTCGCCCCGAAGAACGTTTTCCAATGATGAGCACTTTTAAAGT
TCTGCTATGTGGCGCGGTATTATCCCGTGTTGACGCCGGGCAAGAGCAACTCGGTCGCCGCATACACTAT
TCTCAGAATGACTTGGTTGAGTACTCACCAGTCACAGAAAAGCATCTTACGGATGGCATGACAGTAAGAG
AATTATGCAGTGCTGCCATAACCATGAGTGATAACACTGCGGCCAACTTACTTCTGACAACGATCGGAGG
ACCGAAGGAGCTAACCGCTTTTTTGCACAACATGGGGGATCATGTAACTCGCCTTGATCGTTGGGAACCG
GAGCTGAATGAAGCCATACCAAACGACGAGCGTGACACCACGATGCCTGCAGCAATGGCAACAACGTTGC
GCAAACTATTAACTGGCGAACTACTTACTCTAGCTTCCCGGCAACAATTAATAGACTGGATGGAGGCGGA
TAAAGTTGCAGGACCACTTCTGCGCTCGGCCCTTCCGGCTGGCTGGTTTATTGCTGATAAATCTGGAGCC
GGTGAGCGTGGGTCTCGCGGTATCATTGCAGCACTGGGGCCAGATGGTAAGCCCTCCCGTATCGTAGTTA
TCTACACGACGGGGAGTCAGGCAACTATGGATGAACGAAATAGACAGATCGCTGAGATAGGTGCCTCACT
GATTAAGCATTGGTAACTGTCAGACCAAGTTTACTCATATATACTTTAGATTGATTTAAAACTTCATTTT
TAATTTAAAAGGATCTAGGTGAAGATCCTTTTTGATAATCTCATGACCAAAATCCCTTAACGTGAGTTTT
CGTTCCACTGAGCGTCAGACCCCGTAGAAAAGATCAAAGGATCTTCTTGAGATCCTTTTTTTCTGCGCGT
AATCTGCTGCTTGCAAACAAAAAAACCACCGCTACCAGCGGTGGTTTGTTTGCCGGATCAAGAGCTACCA
ACTCTTTTTCCGAAGGTAACTGGCTTCAGCAGAGCGCAGATACCAAATACTGTCCTTCTAGTGTAGCCGT
AGTTAGGCCACCACTTCAAGAACTCTGTAGCACCGCCTACATACCTCGCTCTGCTAATCCTGTTACCAGT
GGCTGCTGCCAGTGGCGATAAGTCGTGTCTTACCGGGTTGGACTCAAGACGATAGTTACCGGATAAGGCG
CAGCGGTCGGGCTGAACGGGGGGTTCGTGCACACAGCCCAGCTTGGAGCGAACGACCTACACCGAACTGA
GATACCTACAGCGTGAGCTATGAGAAAGCGCCACGCTTCCCGAAGGGAGAAAGGCGGACAGGTATCCGGT
AAGCGGCAGGGTCGGAACAGGAGAGCGCACGAGGGAGCTTCCAGGGGGAAACGCCTGGTATCTTTATAGT
CCTGTCGGGTTTCGCCACCTCTGACTTGAGCGTCGATTTTTGTGATGCTCGTCAGGGGGGCGGAGCCTAT
GGAAAAACGCCAGCAACGCGGCCTTTTTACGGTTCCTGGCCTTTTGCTGGCCTTTTGCTCACATGTTCTT
TCCTGCGTTATCCCCTGATTCTGTGGATAACCGTATTACCGCCTTTGAGTGAGCTGATACCGCTCGCCGC
AGCCGAACGACCGAGCGCAGCGAGTCAGTGAGCGAGGAAGCGGAAGAGCGCCTGATGCGGTATTTTCTCC
TTACGCATCTGTGCGGTATTTCACACCGCATAAATTCCGACACCATCGAATGGCGCAAAACCTTTCGCGG
TATGGCATGATAGCGCCCGGAAGAGAGTCAATTCAGGGTGGTGAATGTGAAACCAGTAACGTTATACGAT
GTCGCAGAGTATGCCGGTGTCTCTTATCAGACCGTTTCCCGCGTGGTGAACCAGGCCAGCCACGTTTCTG
CGAAAACGCGGGAAAAAGTGGAAGCGGCGATGGCGGAGCTGAATTACATTCCCAACCGCGTGGCACAACA
ACTGGCGGGCAAACAGTCGTTGCTGATTGGCGTTGCCACCTCCAGTCTGGCCCTGCACGCGCCGTCGCAA
ATTGTCGCGGCGATTAAATCTCGCGCCGATCAACTGGGTGCCAGCGTGGTGGTGTCGATGGTAGAACGAA
GCGGCGTCGAAGCCTGTAAAGCGGCGGTGCACAATCTTCTCGCGCAACGCGTCAGTGGGCTGATCATTAA
CTATCCGCTGGATGACCAGGATGCCATTGCTGTGGAAGCTGCCTGCACTAATGTTCCGGCGTTATTTCTT
GATGTCTCTGACCAGACACCCATCAACAGTATTATTTTCTCCCATGAAGACGGTACGCGACTGGGCGTGG
AGCATCTGGTCGCATTGGGTCACCAGCAAATCGCGCTGTTAGCGGGCCCATTAAGTTCTGTCTCGGCGCG
TCTGCGTCTGGCTGGCTGGCATAAATATCTCACTCGCAATCAAATTCAGCCGATAGCGGAACGGGAAGGC
GACTGGAGTGCCATGTCCGGTTTTCAACAAACCATGCAAATGCTGAATGAGGGCATCGTTCCCACTGCGA
TGCTGGTTGCCAACGATCAGATGGCGCTGGGCGCAATGCGCGCCATTACCGAGTCCGGGCTGCGCGTTGG
TGCGGATATCTCGGTAGTGGGATACGACGATACCGAAGACAGCTCATGTTATATCCCGCCGTTAACCACC
ATCAAACAGGATTTTCGCCTGCTGGGGCAAACCAGCGTGGACCGCTTGCTGCAACTCTCTCAGGGCCAGG
CGGTGAAGGGCAATCAGCTGTTGCCCGTCTCACTGGTGAAAAGAAAAACCACCCTGGCGCCCAATACGCA
AACCGCCTCTCCCCGCGCGTTGGCCGATTCATTAATGCAGCTGGCACGACAGGTTTCCCGACTGGAAAGC
GGGCAGTGAGCGCAACGCAATTAATGTAAGTTAGCTCACTCATTAGGCACCCCAGGCTTTACACTTTATG
CTTCCGGCTCGTATGTTGTGTGGAATTGTGAGCGGATAACAATTTCACACAGGAAACAGCTATGACCATG
ATTACGGATTCACTGGCCGTCGTTTTACAACGTCGTGACTGGGAAAACCCTGGCGTTACCCAACTTAATC
GCCTTGCAGCACATCCCCCTTTCGCCAGCTGGCGTAATAGCGAAGAGGCCCGCACCGATCGCCCTTCCCA
ACAGTTGCGCAGCCTGAATGGCGAATGGCGCTTTGCCTGGTTTCCGGCACCAGAAGCGGTGCCGGAAAGC
TGGCTGGAGTGCGATCTTCCTGAGGCCGATACTGTCGTCGTCCCCTCAAACTGGCAGATGCACGGTTACG
ATGCGCCCATCTACACCAACGTGACCTATCCCATTACGGTCAATCCGCCGTTTGTTCCCACGGAGAATCC
GACGGGTTGTTACTCGCTCACATTTAATGTTGATGAAAGCTGGCTACAGGAAGGCCAGACGCGAATTATT
TTTGATGGCGTTGGAATTAGCTTATCGACTGCACGGTGCACCAATGCTTCTGGCGTCAGGCAGCCATCGG
AAGCTGTGGTATGGCTGTGCAGGTCGTAAATCACTGCATAATTCGTGTCGCTCAAGGCGCACTCCCGTTC
T
